Addgene plasmid #143199: TFORF0030
Purpose: Lentiviral vector for overexpressing transcription factor ORFs with unique 24-bp barcodes. Barcodes facilitate identification of transcription factors in pooled screens.
Depositing lab: Feng Zhang. Depositing organization: Broad Institute. Publication: A transcription factor atlas of directed differentiation. Joung J, Ma S, Tay T, Geiger-Schuller KR, Kirchgatterer PC, Verdine VK, Guo B, Arias-Garcia MA, Allen WE, Singh A, Kuksenko O, Abudayyeh OO, Gootenberg JS, Fu Z, Macrae RK, Buenrostro JD, Regev A, Zhang F. Cell. 2023 Jan 5;186(1):209-229.e26. doi: 10.1016/j.cell.2022.11.026. PubMed 36608654.
Backbone
  Vector backbone: pLX_TRC317
  Backbone manufacturer: Broad Institute Genetic Perturbation Platform
  Backbone size w/o insert (bp): 8264
  Vector type: Mammalian Expression, Lentiviral
  Selectable markers: Puromycin
Growth in bacteria
  Bacterial resistance: Ampicillin, 100 μg/mL
  Growth temperature: 37°C
  Growth strain: NEB Stable
  Copy number: High Copy
Gene/Insert
  Gene/Insert name: ZNF43
  Species: H. sapiens (human)
  Insert size (bp): 2531
  Entrez Gene: ZNF43 (a.k.a. HTF6, KOX27, ZNF39L1)
  Promoter: EF1a
  Cloning method: Unknown
  Sequencing primers: 5′ GGGTGGAGACTGAAGTTAGGCCAG; 3′ CACATAGCGTAAAAGGAGCAACATAG
Terms and licenses: Academic/Nonprofit Terms; Industry Terms: Not Available to Industry
Depositor comments: NM_003423,ENST00000354959 . The transcription factor ORF portion of this plasmid was synthesized by Genewiz. Please test multiple small colonies in case of plasmid recombination. To make this collection available in a timely manner, a portion of this collection was not fully sequenced by Addgene. If an Addgene verified full plasmid sequence is not available, please contact us prior to placing an order to request the full sequence.
How to cite: TFORF0030 was a gift from Feng Zhang (Addgene plasmid # 143199 ; http://n2t.net/addgene:143199 ; RRID:Addgene_143199)
