[The description below was written by a language model from this plasmid's Addgene catalogue record and pLannotate feature annotations shown in this document.]
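Description:
TFORF0030 is a third-generation-style, self-inactivating lentiviral expression plasmid built on the pLX_TRC317 backbone and carrying the human zinc-finger transcription factor ZNF43 as its insert. It belongs to a barcoded transcription factor ORF collection in which each clone carries a unique 24-bp barcode, so that the overexpressed factor can be identified in pooled screens. In bacteria it is maintained through a high-copy ColE1/pUC-type origin with ampicillin resistance (AmpR). An f1 origin and remnants of a lac/T3/T7 cloning region are also present in the backbone. The depositor warns that the plasmid can recombine, which is a common concern with LTR-containing vectors and repetitive zinc-finger ORFs.

The viral cassette starts with an RSV promoter fused to a truncated HIV-1 5' LTR, which allows Tat-independent production of genomic RNA. This is followed by the Ψ packaging signal, a gag fragment and the RRE for Rev-dependent nuclear export. An SV40 early promoter drives the puromycin N-acetyltransferase gene for selection of transduced mammalian cells. Downstream lie a cPPT/CTS element and the EF-1α promoter, which drives the ZNF43 ORF. The automated annotation labels the start of the ORF region as ZNF720 and ZNF493 fragments; these calls most likely reflect homology among KRAB zinc-finger proteins, and most of the ORF is left unannotated. The barcode is likewise not annotated, so its position is not stated in the record. A WPRE follows the ORF to enhance transcript expression, and the cassette ends with the ΔU3 3' LTR and an SV40 polyadenylation signal. The construct is used for constitutive ZNF43 overexpression, for example in pooled directed-differentiation screens.
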