Features (pLannotate 1.2.2; 32 found; start..end, strand, type, name):
      5..231     +  promoter       RSV promoter: Rous sarcoma virus enhancer/promoter
    232..412     +  LTR            5' LTR (truncated): truncated 5' long terminal repeat (LTR) from HIV-1
    459..584     +  misc_feature   HIV-1 Ψ: packaging signal of human immunodeficiency virus type 1
    568..931     +  CDS            HIV-1 gag (fragment): gag protein from human immunodeficiency virus 1; gag
   1077..1310    +  misc_feature   RRE: The Rev response element (RRE) of HIV-1 allows for Rev-dependent mRNA export from the nucleus to the cytoplasm.
   1687..1713    +  CDS            Rev (fragment): human immunodeficiency virus 1 (HIV-1) Rev protein; rev; enhances nuclear export of unspliced and incompletely spliced viral mRNAs
   1720..1743    +  promoter       SV40 promoter (fragment): SV40 early promoter
   1744..1815    +  promoter       SV40 promoter (fragment): SV40 enhancer and early promoter
   1839..1974    +  rep_origin     SV40 ori: SV40 origin of replication
   2020..2616    +  CDS            PuroR (fragment): puromycin N-acetyltransferase; pac from Streptomyces; confers resistance to puromycin
   2665..2782    +  misc_feature   cPPT/CTS: central polypurine tract and central termination sequence of HIV-1
   2847..2913    +  CDS            small t antigen (fragment): SV40 (simian virus 40) small t antigen
   2920..4098    +  promoter       EF-1α promoter: strong constitutive promoter for human elongation factor EF-1α
   4115..4474    +  CDS            ZNF720: ZN720_HUMAN - Experimental evidence at protein level: Swiss-Prot protein existence level 1. From Homo sapiens (Human).
   4478..4621    +  CDS            ZNF493 (fragment): ZN493_HUMAN - Experimental evidence at protein level: Swiss-Prot protein existence level 1. May be involved in transcriptional regulation. From Homo sapiens (Human).
   6557..6610    +  promoter       U6 promoter (fragment): RNA polymerase III promoter for human U6 snRNA
   6652..7240    +  misc_feature   WPRE: woodchuck hepatitis virus posttranscriptional regulatory element
   7291..7310    +  misc_feature   cPPT/CTS (fragment): central polypurine tract and central termination sequence of HIV-1
   7312..7545    +  LTR            3' LTR (ΔU3): self-inactivating 3' long terminal repeat (LTR) from HIV-1
   7623..7744    +  polyA_signal   SV40 poly(A) signal: SV40 polyadenylation signal
   7784..7919    +  rep_origin     SV40 ori: SV40 origin of replication
   7940..7958    -  promoter       T7 promoter: promoter for bacteriophage T7 RNA polymerase
   7966..8121    +  CDS            lacZα (fragment): LacZα fragment of β-galactosidase; lacZ fragment
   8126..8554    +  rep_origin     f1 ori (sequence partly withheld): f1 bacteriophage origin of replication; arrow indicates direction of (+) strand synthesis
   8607..8711    +  promoter       AmpR promoter: bla
   8712..9572    +  CDS            AmpR: β-lactamase; bla; confers resistance to ampicillin, carbenicillin, and related antibiotics
   9743..10331   +  rep_origin     ori: high-copy-number ColE1/pMB1/pBR322/pUC origin of replication
  10514..10606   +  CDS            lacI (fragment): lac repressor; lacI; The lac repressor binds to the lac operator to inhibit transcription in E. coli. This inhibition can be relieved by adding lactose or isopropyl-β-D-thiogalactopyranoside (IPTG).
  10619..10640   +  protein_bind   CAP binding site: CAP binding activates transcription in the presence of cAMP. E. coli catabolite activator protein
  10655..10685   +  promoter       lac promoter: promoter for the E. coli lac operon
  10689..10711   +  protein_bind   lac operator (fragment): The lac repressor binds to the lac operator to inhibit transcription in E. coli. This inhibition can be relieved by adding lactose or isopropyl-β-D-thiogalactopyranoside (IPTG). lac repressor encoded by lacI
  10754..10772   +  promoter       T3 promoter: promoter for bacteriophage T3 RNA polymerase
>Addgene plasmid #143199 | TFORF0030 | addgene full sequence | sequence record 396086 | Addgene NGS Result
TTAATGTAGTCTTATGCAATACTCTTGTAGTCTTGCAACATGGTAACGATGAGTTAGCAACATGCCTTAC
AAGGAGAGAAAAAGCACCGTGCATGCCGATTGGTGGAAGTAAGGTGGTACGATCGTGCCTTATTAGGAAG
GCAACAGACGGGTCTGACATGGATTGGACGAACCACTGAATTGCCGCATTGCAGAGATATTGTATTTAAG
TGCCTAGCTCGATACATAAACGGGTCTCTCTGGTTAGACCAGATCTGAGCCTGGGAGCTCTCTGGCTAAC
TAGGGAACCCACTGCTTAAGCCTCAATAAAGCTTGCCTTGAGTGCTTCAAGTAGTGTGTGCCCGTCTGTT
GTGTGACTCTGGTAACTAGAGATCCCTCAGACCCTTTTAGTCAGTGTGGAAAATCTCTAGCAGTGGCGCC
CGAACAGGGACTTGAAAGCGAAAGGGAAACCAGAGGAGCTCTCTCGACGCAGGACTCGGCTTGCTGAAGC
GCGCACGGCAAGAGGCGAGGGGCGGCGACTGGTGAGTACGCCAAAAATTTTGACTAGCGGAGGCTAGAAG
GAGAGAGATGGGTGCGAGAGCGTCAGTATTAAGCGGGGGAGAATTAGATCGCGATGGGAAAAAATTCGGT
TAAGGCCAGGGGGAAAGAAAAAATATAAATTAAAACATATAGTATGGGCAAGCAGGGAGCTAGAACGATT
CGCAGTTAATCCTGGCCTGTTAGAAACATCAGAAGGCTGTAGACAAATACTGGGACAGCTACAACCATCC
CTTCAGACAGGATCAGAAGAACTTAGATCATTATATAATACAGTAGCAACCCTCTATTGTGTGCATCAAA
GGATAGAGATAAAAGACACCAAGGAAGCTTTAGACAAGATAGAGGAAGAGCAAAACAAAAGTAAGACCAC
CGCACAGCAAGCGGCCGCTGATCTTCAGACCTGGAGGAGGAGATATGAGGGACAATTGGAGAAGTGAATT
ATATAAATATAAAGTAGTAAAAATTGAACCATTAGGAGTAGCACCCACCAAGGCAAAGAGAAGAGTGGTG
CAGAGAGAAAAAAGAGCAGTGGGAATAGGAGCTTTGTTCCTTGGGTTCTTGGGAGCAGCAGGAAGCACTA
TGGGCGCAGCGTCAATGACGCTGACGGTACAGGCCAGACAATTATTGTCTGGTATAGTGCAGCAGCAGAA
CAATTTGCTGAGGGCTATTGAGGCGCAACAGCATCTGTTGCAACTCACAGTCTGGGGCATCAAGCAGCTC
CAGGCAAGAATCCTGGCTGTGGAAAGATACCTAAAGGATCAACAGCTCCTGGGGATTTGGGGTTGCTCTG
GAAAACTCATTTGCACCACTGCTGTGCCTTGGAATGCTAGTTGGAGTAATAAATCTCTGGAACAGATTTG
GAATCACACGACCTGGATGGAGTGGGACAGAGAAATTAACAATTACACAAGCTTAATACACTCCTTAATT
GAAGAATCGCAAAACCAGCAAGAAAAGAATGAACAAGAATTATTGGAATTAGATAAATGGGCAAGTTTGT
GGAATTGGTTTAACATAACAAATTGGCTGTGGTATATAAAATTATTCATAATGATAGTAGGAGGCTTGGT
AGGTTTAAGAATAGTTTTTGCTGTACTTTCTATAGTGAATAGAGTTAGGCAGGGATATTCACCATTATCG
TTTCAGACCCACCTCCCAACCCCGAGGGGACCCATGCATTGCATCTCAATTAGTCAGCAACCAGGTGTGG
AAAGTCCCCAGGCTCCCCAGCAGGCAGAAGTATGCAAAGCATGCGTCTCAATTAGTCAGCAACCATAGTC
CCGCCCCTAACTCCGCCCATCCCGCCCCTAACTCCGCCCAGTTCCGCCCATTCTCCGCCCCATGGCTGAC
TAATTTTTTTTATTTATGCAGAGGCCGAGGCCGCCTCGGCCTCTGAGCTATTCCAGAAGTAGTGAGGAGG
CTTTTTTGGAGGCCTAGGCTTTTGCAAAAAGCTTTCTAGAGGTACCACCGGAGCTTACCATGACCGAGTA
CAAGCCCACGGTGCGCCTCGCCACCCGCGACGACGTCCCCAGGGCCGTACGCACCCTCGCCGCCGCGTTC
GCCGACTACCCCGCCACGCGCCACACCGTCGATCCGGACCGCCACATCGAGCGGGTCACCGAGCTGCAAG
AACTCTTCCTCACGCGCGTCGGGCTCGACATCGGCAAGGTGTGGGTCGCGGACGACGGCGCCGCCGTGGC
GGTCTGGACCACGCCGGAGAGCGTCGAAGCGGGGGCGGTGTTCGCCGAGATCGGCCCGCGCATGGCCGAG
TTGAGCGGTTCCCGGCTGGCCGCGCAGCAACAGATGGAAGGCCTCCTGGCGCCGCACCGGCCCAAGGAGC
CCGCGTGGTTCCTGGCCACCGTCGGCGTCTCGCCCGACCACCAGGGCAAGGGTCTGGGCAGCGCCGTCGT
GCTCCCCGGAGTGGAGGCGGCCGAGCGCGCCGGGGTGCCCGCCTTCCTGGAGACCTCCGCGCCCCGCAAC
CTCCCCTTCTACGAGCGGCTCGGCTTCACCGTCACCGCCGACGTCGAGGTGCCCGAAGGACCGCGCACCT
GGTGCATGACCCGCAAGCCCGGTGCCAGTTAACGAATTCTAGATCTTGAGACAAATGGCAGTATTCATCC
ACAATTTTAAAAGAAAAGGGGGGATTGGGGGGTACAGTGCAGGGGAAAGAATAGTAGACATAATAGCAAC
AGACATACAAACTAAAGAATTACAAAAACAAATTACAAAAATTCAAAATTTTCGGGTTTATTACAGGGAC
AGCAGAGATCCACTTTGGCGCCGGCTCGAGGCCTGCAGGTGCAAAGATGGATAAAGTTTTAAACAGAGAG
GAATCTTTGCAGCTAATGGACCTTCTAGGTCTTGAAAGGAGTGGGAATTGGCTCCGGTGCCCGTCAGTGG
GCAGAGCGCACATCGCCCACAGTCCCCGAGAAGTTGGGGGGAGGGGTCGGCAATTGAACCGGTGCCTAGA
GAAGGTGGCGCGGGGTAAACTGGGAAAGTGATGTCGTGTACTGGCTCCGCCTTTTTCCCGAGGGTGGGGG
AGAACCGTATATAAGTGCAGTAGTCGCCGTGAACGTTCTTTTTCGCAACGGGTTTGCCGCCAGAACACAG
GTAAGTGCCGTGTGTGGTTCCCGCGGGCCTGGCCTCTTTACGGGTTATGGCCCTTGCGTGCCTTGAATTA
CTTCCACCTGGCTGCAGTACGTGATTCTTGATCCCGAGCTTCGGGTTGGAAGTGGGTGGGAGAGTTCGAG
GCCTTGCGCTTAAGGAGCCCCTTCGCCTCGTGCTTGAGTTGAGGCCTGGCCTGGGCGCTGGGGCCGCCGC
GTGCGAATCTGGTGGCACCTTCGCGCCTGTCTCGCTGCTTTCGATAAGTCTCTAGCCATTTAAAATTTTT
GATGACCTGCTGCGACGCTTTTTTTCTGGCAAGATAGTCTTGTAAATGCGGGCCAAGATCTGCACACTGG
TATTTCGGTTTTTGGGGCCGCGGGCGGCGACGGGGCCCGTGCGTCCCAGCGCACATGTTCGGCGAGGCGG
GGCCTGCGAGCGCGGCCACCGAGAATCGGACGGGGGTAGTCTCAAGCTGGCCGGCCTGCTCTGGTGCCTG
GCCTCGCGCCGCCGTGTATCGCCCCGCCCTGGGCGGCAAGGCTGGCCCGGTCGGCACCAGTTGCGTGAGC
GGAAAGATGGCCGCTTCCCGGCCCTGCTGCAGGGAGCTCAAAATGGAGGACGCGGCGCTCGGGAGAGCGG
GCGGGTGAGTCACCCACACAAAGGAAAAGGGCCTTTCCGTCCTCAGCCGTCGCTTCATGTGACTCCACGG
AGTACCGGGCGCCGTCCAGGCACCTCGATTAGTTCTCGAGCTTTTGGAGTACGTCGTCTTTAGGTTGGGG
GGAGGGGTTTTATGCGATGGAGTTTCCCCACACTGAGTGGGTGGAGACTGAAGTTAGGCCAGCTTGGCAC
TTGATGTAATTCTCCTTGGAATTTGCCCTTTTTGAGTTTGGATCTTGGTTCATTCTCAAGCCTCAGACAG
TGGTTCAAAGTTTTTTTCTTCCATTTCAGGTGTCGTGAGGCTAGCACCGCCACCATGGGACCATTGACAT
TTATGGATGTGGCCATAGAATTCTGTCTGGAGGAGTGGCAATGCCTGGACATTGCACAGCAGAATTTATA
TAGGAATGTGATGTTAGAGAACTACAGAAACCTGGTCTTCCTGGGTATTGCTGTCTCTAAGCCAGACCTG
ATCACCTGTCTGGAGCAAGAAAAAGAGCCTTGGGAGCCTATGAGGAGACATGAAATGGTAGCCAAACCCC
CAGTTATGTGTTCTCATTTTACCCAAGACTTTTGGCCAGAGCAGCATATAAAAGATCCTTTCCAAAAAGC
GACACTGAGAAGATATAAAAACTGTGAACATAAAAATGTACATTTAAAAAAAGACCATAAAAGTGTGGAT
GAGTGTAAGGTGCACAGAGGAGGTTATAATGGATTTAACCAATGTTTGCCAGCTACCCAGAGCAAAATAT
TTCTATTTGATAAATGTGTGAAAGCCTTTCATAAATTTTCAAATTCAAACAGACATAAGATAAGCCATAC
TGAAAAAAAACTTTTCAAATGCAAAGAATGTGGCAAATCATTTTGCATGCTTCCACATCTAGCTCAACAT
AAAATAATTCATACCAGAGTGAATTTCTGCAAATGTGAAAAATGTGGAAAAGCTTTTAACTGCCCTTCAA
TCATCACTAAACATAAGAGAATTAATACTGGAGAGAAACCCTACACATGTGAAGAATGTGGCAAAGTCTT
TAATTGGTCCTCACGCCTTACTACACATAAAAAAAATTATACTAGATACAAACTCTACAAATGTGAAGAA
TGTGGCAAAGCTTTTAACAAGTCCTCAATCCTTACTACCCATAAGATAATTCGCACTGGAGAGAAATTCT
ACAAATGTAAAGAATGTGCCAAAGCTTTTAACCAATCCTCAAACCTTACTGAACATAAGAAAATTCATCC
TGGAGAGAAACCTTACAAATGTGAAGAATGTGGCAAAGCCTTTAACTGGCCCTCAACTCTTACTAAACAT
AAGAGAATTCATACTGGAGAGAAACCCTACACATGTGAAGAATGTGGCAAAGCCTTTAACCAGTTCTCAA
ACCTTACTACACATAAGAGAATCCATACTGCAGAGAAATTCTATAAATGTACAGAATGTGGTGAAGCTTT
TAGCCGGTCCTCAAACCTTACTAAACATAAGAAAATTCATACTGAAAAGAAACCCTACAAATGTGAAGAA
TGTGGCAAAGCTTTTAAGTGGTCCTCAAAGCTTACTGAACATAAGTTAACTCATACTGGAGAGAAACCCT
ACAAATGTGAAGAATGTGGCAAAGCCTTTAACTGGCCCTCAACCCTTACTAAACATAACAGAATTCATAC
TGGAGAGAAACCCTACAAATGTGAAGTATGTGGCAAAGCCTTTAACCAGTTCTCAAACCTTACTACACAT
AAGAGAATTCATACTGCAGAAAAACCGTACAAATGTGAAGAATGTGGCAAAGCTTTTAGCCGGTCCTCAA
ACCTTACTAAACATAAGAAAATTCACATTGAAAAGAAACCCTACAAATGTGAAGAATGTGGCAAAGCTTT
TAAGTGGTCCTCAAAGCTTACTGAACATAAGATAACTCATACTGGAGAGAAACCCTACAAATGTGAAGAA
TGTGGCAAAGCTTTTAACCATTTCTCAATCCTTACCAAACATAAGAGGATTCATACTGGAGAGAAACCCT
ACAAGTGTGAAGAATGTGGCAAAGCTTTTACCCAATCCTCAAACCTTACTACACATAAGAAAATTCATAC
TGGAGAGAAATTCTACAAATGTGAAGAATGTGGCAAAGCTTTTACCCAATCTTCAAACCTTACTACACAT
AAAAAAATTCATACTGGAGGAAAACCCTACAAATGTGAAGAATGTGGCAAAGCTTTTAACCAGTTCTCAA
CTCTTACTAAACATAAGATAATTCACACTGAGGAGAAACCCTACAAATGTGAAGAATGTGGCAAAGCCTT
TAAGTGGTCCTCAACCCTTACTAAACATAAGATAATTCATACTGGAGAGAAACCCTACAAATGTGAAGAA
TGTGGCAAAGCTTTTAAACTGTCCTCAACCCTTTCTACACATAAGATTATTCATACTGGAGAGAAACCCT
ACAAATGTGAAAAATGTGGCAAAGCTTTTAACCGATCCTCAAACCTTATTGAACATAAGAAAATTCATAC
TGGAGAGCAACCCTACAAATGTGAAGAATGTGGCAAAGCATTTAACTATTCCTCACACCTTAATACACAT
AAGAGAATTCATACTAAAGAGCAACCCTACAAATGTAAAGAATGTGGCAAAGCTTTCAACCAATATTCAA
ACCTTACTACACATAACAAAATTCATACTGGAGAGAAACTCTACAAACCTGAAGATGTGACAGTGATTTT
GACAACACCTCAAACTTTTTCAAACATAAAATAGTAATGAACTAGTCCGTAACTTGAAAGTATTTCGATT
TCTTGGCTTTATATATCTTGTGGAAAGGACGATTCCGGATGGTGCCAACCTATACAACGCGTTAAGTCGA
CAATCAACCTCTGGATTACAAAATTTGTGAAAGATTGACTGGTATTCTTAACTATGTTGCTCCTTTTACG
CTATGTGGATACGCTGCTTTAATGCCTTTGTATCATGCTATTGCTTCCCGTATGGCTTTCATTTTCTCCT
CCTTGTATAAATCCTGGTTGCTGTCTCTTTATGAGGAGTTGTGGCCCGTTGTCAGGCAACGTGGCGTGGT
GTGCACTGTGTTTGCTGACGCAACCCCCACTGGTTGGGGCATTGCCACCACCTGTCAGCTCCTTTCCGGG
ACTTTCGCTTTCCCCCTCCCTATTGCCACGGCGGAACTCATCGCCGCCTGCCTTGCCCGCTGCTGGACAG
GGGCTCGGCTGTTGGGCACTGACAATTCCGTGGTGTTGTCGGGGAAATCATCGTCCTTTCCTTGGCTGCT
CGCCTGTGTTGCCACCTGGATTCTGCGCGGGACGTCCTTCTGCTACGTCCCTTCGGCCCTCAATCCAGCG
GACCTTCCTTCCCGCGGCCTGCTGCCGGCTCTGCGGCCTCTTCCGCGTCTTCGCCTTCGCCCTCAGACGA
GTCGGATCTCCCTTTGGGCCGCCTCCCCGCGTCGACTTTAAGACCAATGACTTACAAGGCAGCTGTAGAT
CTTAGCCACTTTTTAAAAGAAAAGGGGGGACTGGAAGGGCTAATTCACTCCCAACGAAGACAAGATCTGC
TTTTTGCTTGTACTGGGTCTCTCTGGTTAGACCAGATCTGAGCCTGGGAGCTCTCTGGCTAACTAGGGAA
CCCACTGCTTAAGCCTCAATAAAGCTTGCCTTGAGTGCTTCAAGTAGTGTGTGCCCGTCTGTTGTGTGAC
TCTGGTAACTAGAGATCCCTCAGACCCTTTTAGTCAGTGTGGAAAATCTCTAGCAGTACGTATAGTAGTT
CATGTCATCTTATTATTCAGTATTTATAACTTGCAAAGAAATGAATATCAGAGAGTGAGAGGAACTTGTT
TATTGCAGCTTATAATGGTTACAAATAAAGCAATAGCATCACAAATTTCACAAATAAAGCATTTTTTTCA
CTGCATTCTAGTTGTGGTTTGTCCAAACTCATCAATGTATCTTATCATGTCTGGCTCTAGCTATCCCGCC
CCTAACTCCGCCCATCCCGCCCCTAACTCCGCCCAGTTCCGCCCATTCTCCGCCCCATGGCTGACTAATT
TTTTTTATTTATGCAGAGGCCGAGGCCGCCTCGGCCTCTGAGCTATTCCAGAAGTAGTGAGGAGGCTTTT
TTGGAGGCCTAGGGACGTACCCAATTCGCCCTATAGTGAGTCGTATTACGCGCGCTCACTGGCCGTCGTT
TTACAACGTCGTGACTGGGAAAACCCTGGCGTTACCCAACTTAATCGCCTTGCAGCACATCCCCCTTTCG
CCAGCTGGCGTAATAGCGAAGAGGCCCGCACCGATCGCCCTTCCCAACAGTTGCGCAGCCTGAATGGCGA
ATGGG
[124 nt withheld, positions 8126-8249]
C
[91 nt withheld, positions 8251-8341]
A
[49 nt withheld, positions 8343-8391]
CCTTTGACGTTGGAGTCCACGTTCTTT
[37 nt withheld, positions 8419-8455]
ACCCTATCTCGGTCTATTCTTTTGATTTATAAGGGATTTTGCCGATTTCGGCCTATTGGTTAAAAAATGA
GCTGATTTAACAAAAATTTAACGCGAATTTTAACAAAATATTAACGCTTACAATTTAGGTGGCACTTTTC
GGGGAAATGTGCGCGGAACCCCTATTTGTTTATTTTTCTAAATACATTCAAATATGTATCCGCTCATGAG
ACAATAACCCTGATAAATGCTTCAATAATATTGAAAAAGGAAGAGTATGAGTATTCAACATTTCCGTGTC
GCCCTTATTCCCTTTTTTGCGGCATTTTGCCTTCCTGTTTTTGCTCACCCAGAAACGCTGGTGAAAGTAA
AAGATGCTGAAGATCAGTTGGGTGCACGAGTGGGTTACATCGAACTGGATCTCAACAGCGGTAAGATCCT
TGAGAGTTTTCGCCCCGAAGAACGTTTTCCAATGATGAGCACTTTTAAAGTTCTGCTATGTGGCGCGGTA
TTATCCCGTATTGACGCCGGGCAAGAGCAACTCGGTCGCCGCATACACTATTCTCAGAATGACTTGGTTG
AGTACTCACCAGTCACAGAAAAGCATCTTACGGATGGCATGACAGTAAGAGAATTATGCAGTGCTGCCAT
AACCATGAGTGATAACACTGCGGCCAACTTACTTCTGACAACGATCGGAGGACCGAAGGAGCTAACCGCT
TTTTTGCACAACATGGGGGATCATGTAACTCGCCTTGATCGTTGGGAACCGGAGCTGAATGAAGCCATAC
CAAACGACGAGCGTGACACCACGATGCCTGTAGCAATGGCAACAACGTTGCGCAAACTATTAACTGGCGA
ACTACTTACTCTAGCTTCCCGGCAACAATTAATAGACTGGATGGAGGCGGATAAAGTTGCAGGACCACTT
CTGCGCTCGGCCCTTCCGGCTGGCTGGTTTATTGCTGATAAATCTGGAGCCGGTGAGCGTGGGTCTCGCG
GTATCATTGCAGCACTGGGGCCAGATGGTAAGCCCTCCCGTATCGTAGTTATCTACACGACGGGGAGTCA
GGCAACTATGGATGAACGAAATAGACAGATCGCTGAGATAGGTGCCTCACTGATTAAGCATTGGTAACTG
TCAGACCAAGTTTACTCATATATACTTTAGATTGATTTAAAACTTCATTTTTAATTTAAAAGGATCTAGG
TGAAGATCCTTTTTGATAATCTCATGACCAAAATCCCTTAACGTGAGTTTTCGTTCCACTGAGCGTCAGA
CCCCGTAGAAAAGATCAAAGGATCTTCTTGAGATCCTTTTTTTCTGCGCGTAATCTGCTGCTTGCAAACA
AAAAAACCACCGCTACCAGCGGTGGTTTGTTTGCCGGATCAAGAGCTACCAACTCTTTTTCCGAAGGTAA
CTGGCTTCAGCAGAGCGCAGATACCAAATACTGTTCTTCTAGTGTAGCCGTAGTTAGGCCACCACTTCAA
GAACTCTGTAGCACCGCCTACATACCTCGCTCTGCTAATCCTGTTACCAGTGGCTGCTGCCAGTGGCGAT
AAGTCGTGTCTTACCGGGTTGGACTCAAGACGATAGTTACCGGATAAGGCGCAGCGGTCGGGCTGAACGG
GGGGTTCGTGCACACAGCCCAGCTTGGAGCGAACGACCTACACCGAACTGAGATACCTACAGCGTGAGCT
ATGAGAAAGCGCCACGCTTCCCGAAGGGAGAAAGGCGGACAGGTATCCGGTAAGCGGCAGGGTCGGAACA
GGAGAGCGCACGAGGGAGCTTCCAGGGGGAAACGCCTGGTATCTTTATAGTCCTGTCGGGTTTCGCCACC
TCTGACTTGAGCGTCGATTTTTGTGATGCTCGTCAGGGGGGCGGAGCCTATGGAAAAACGCCAGCAACGC
GGCCTTTTTACGGTTCCTGGCCTTTTGCTGGCCTTTTGCTCACATGTTCTTTCCTGCGTTATCCCCTGAT
TCTGTGGATAACCGTATTACCGCCTTTGAGTGAGCTGATACCGCTCGCCGCAGCCGAACGACCGAGCGCA
GCGAGTCAGTGAGCGAGGAAGCGGAAGAGCGCCCAATACGCAAACCGCCTCTCCCCGCGCGTTGGCCGAT
TCATTAATGCAGCTGGCACGACAGGTTTCCCGACTGGAAAGCGGGCAGTGAGCGCAACGCAATTAATGTG
AGTTAGCTCACTCATTAGGCACCCCAGGCTTTACACTTTATGCTTCCGGCTCGTATGTTGTGTGGAATTG
TGAGCGGATAACAATTTCACACAGGAAACAGCTATGACCATGATTACGCCAAGCGCGCAATTAACCCTCA
CTAAAGGGAACAAAAGCTGGAGCTGCAAGC
