>Addgene plasmid #143199 | TFORF0030 | depositor partial sequence | sequence record 281735 | Insert
ACCGCCACCATGGGACCATTGACATTTATGGATGTGGCCATAGAATTCTGTCTGGAGGAGTGGCAATGCC
TGGACATTGCACAGCAGAATTTATATAGGAATGTGATGTTAGAGAACTACAGAAACCTGGTCTTCCTGGG
TATTGCTGTCTCTAAGCCAGACCTGATCACCTGTCTGGAGCAAGAAAAAGAGCCTTGGGAGCCTATGAGG
AGACATGAAATGGTAGCCAAACCCCCAGTTATGTGTTCTCATTTTACCCAAGACTTTTGGCCAGAGCAGC
ATATAAAAGATCCTTTCCAAAAAGCGACACTGAGAAGATATAAAAACTGTGAACATAAAAATGTACATTT
AAAAAAAGACCATAAAAGTGTGGATGAGTGTAAGGTGCACAGAGGAGGTTATAATGGATTTAACCAATGT
TTGCCAGCTACCCAGAGCAAAATATTTCTATTTGATAAATGTGTGAAAGCCTTTCATAAATTTTCAAATT
CAAACAGACATAAGATAAGCCATACTGAAAAAAAACTTTTCAAATGCAAAGAATGTGGCAAATCATTTTG
CATGCTTCCACATCTAGCTCAACATAAAATAATTCATACCAGAGTGAATTTCTGCAAATGTGAAAAATGT
GGAAAAGCTTTTAACTGCCCTTCAATCATCACTAAACATAAGAGAATTAATACTGGAGAGAAACCCTACA
CATGTGAAGAATGTGGCAAAGTCTTTAATTGGTCCTCACGCCTTACTACACATAAAAAAAATTATACTAG
ATACAAACTCTACAAATGTGAAGAATGTGGCAAAGCTTTTAACAAGTCCTCAATCCTTACTACCCATAAG
ATAATTCGCACTGGAGAGAAATTCTACAAATGTAAAGAATGTGCCAAAGCTTTTAACCAATCCTCAAACC
TTACTGAACATAAGAAAATTCATCCTGGAGAGAAACCTTACAAATGTGAAGAATGTGGCAAAGCCTTTAA
CTGGCCCTCAACTCTTACTAAACATAAGAGAATTCATACTGGAGAGAAACCCTACACATGTGAAGAATGT
GGCAAAGCCTTTAACCAGTTCTCAAACCTTACTACACATAAGAGAATCCATACTGCAGAGAAATTCTATA
AATGTACAGAATGTGGTGAAGCTTTTAGCCGGTCCTCAAACCTTACTAAACATAAGAAAATTCATACTGA
AAAGAAACCCTACAAATGTGAAGAATGTGGCAAAGCTTTTAAGTGGTCCTCAAAGCTTACTGAACATAAG
TTAACTCATACTGGAGAGAAACCCTACAAATGTGAAGAATGTGGCAAAGCCTTTAACTGGCCCTCAACCC
TTACTAAACATAACAGAATTCATACTGGAGAGAAACCCTACAAATGTGAAGTATGTGGCAAAGCCTTTAA
CCAGTTCTCAAACCTTACTACACATAAGAGAATTCATACTGCAGAAAAACCGTACAAATGTGAAGAATGT
GGCAAAGCTTTTAGCCGGTCCTCAAACCTTACTAAACATAAGAAAATTCACATTGAAAAGAAACCCTACA
AATGTGAAGAATGTGGCAAAGCTTTTAAGTGGTCCTCAAAGCTTACTGAACATAAGATAACTCATACTGG
AGAGAAACCCTACAAATGTGAAGAATGTGGCAAAGCTTTTAACCATTTCTCAATCCTTACCAAACATAAG
AGGATTCATACTGGAGAGAAACCCTACAAGTGTGAAGAATGTGGCAAAGCTTTTACCCAATCCTCAAACC
TTACTACACATAAGAAAATTCATACTGGAGAGAAATTCTACAAATGTGAAGAATGTGGCAAAGCTTTTAC
CCAATCTTCAAACCTTACTACACATAAAAAAATTCATACTGGAGGAAAACCCTACAAATGTGAAGAATGT
GGCAAAGCTTTTAACCAGTTCTCAACTCTTACTAAACATAAGATAATTCACACTGAGGAGAAACCCTACA
AATGTGAAGAATGTGGCAAAGCCTTTAAGTGGTCCTCAACCCTTACTAAACATAAGATAATTCATACTGG
AGAGAAACCCTACAAATGTGAAGAATGTGGCAAAGCTTTTAAACTGTCCTCAACCCTTTCTACACATAAG
ATTATTCATACTGGAGAGAAACCCTACAAATGTGAAAAATGTGGCAAAGCTTTTAACCGATCCTCAAACC
TTATTGAACATAAGAAAATTCATACTGGAGAGCAACCCTACAAATGTGAAGAATGTGGCAAAGCATTTAA
CTATTCCTCACACCTTAATACACATAAGAGAATTCATACTAAAGAGCAACCCTACAAATGTAAAGAATGT
GGCAAAGCTTTCAACCAATATTCAAACCTTACTACACATAACAAAATTCATACTGGAGAGAAACTCTACA
AACCTGAAGATGTGACAGTGATTTTGACAACACCTCAAACTTTTTCAAACATAAAATAGTAATGAACTAG
TCCGTAACTTGAAAGTATTTCGATTTCTTGGCTTTATATATCTTGTGGAAAGGACGATTCCGGATGGTGC
CAACCTATACA
