>Addgene plasmid #143199 | TFORF0030 | depositor partial sequence | sequence record 281736 | Barcode
TTCCGGATGGTGCCAACCTATACA
